>Addgene plasmid #68506 | MSP3.1-bio | depositor full sequence | sequence record 120606 | Full Sequence
AGATCTATACATTGAATCAATATTGGCAATTAGCCATATTAGTCATTGGTTATATAGCATAAATCAATAT
TGGCTATTGGCCATTGCATACGTTGTATCTATATCATAATATGTACATTTATATTGGCTCATGTCCAATA
TGACCGCCATGTTGACATTGATTATTGACTAGTTATTAATAGTAATCAATTACGGGGTCATTAGTTCATA
GCCCATATATGGAGTTCCGCGTTACATAACTTACGGTAAATGGCCCGCCTGGCTGACCGCCCAACGACCC
CCGCCCATTGACGTCAATAATGACGTATGTTCCCATAGTAACGCCAATAGGGACTTTCCATTGACGTCAA
TGGGTGGAGTATTTACGGTAAACTGCCCACTTGGCAGTACATCAAGTGTATCATATGCCAAGTCCGCCCC
CTATTGACGTCAATGACGGTAAATGGCCCGCCTGGCATTATGCCCAGTACATGACCTTACGGGACTTTCC
TACTTGGCAGTACATCTACGTATTAGTCATCGCTATTACCATGGTGATGCGGTTTTGGCAGTACACCAAT
GGGCGTGGATAGCGGTTTGACTCACGGGGATTTCCAAGTCTCCACCCCATTGACGTCAATGGGAGTTTGT
TTTGGCACCAAAATCAACGGGACTTTCCAAAATGTCGTAATAACCCCGCCCCGTTGACGCAAATGGGCGG
TAGGCGTGTACGGTGGGAGGTCTATATAAGCAGAGCTCGTTTAGTGAACCGTCAGATCCTCACTCTCTTC
CGCATCGCTGTCTGCGAGGGCCAGCTGTTGGGCTCGCGGTTGAGGACAAACTCTTCGCGGTCTTTCCAGT
ACTCTTGGATCGGAAACCCGTCGGCCTCCGAACGGTACTCCGCCACCGAGGGACCTGAGCGAGTCCGCAT
CGACCGGATCGGAAAACCTCTCGAGAAAGGCGTCTAACCAGTCACAGTCGCAAGGTAGGCTGAGCACCGT
GGCGGGCGGCAGCGGGTGGCGGTCGGGGTTGTTTCTGGCGGAGGTGCTGCTGATGATGTAATTAAAGTAG
GCGGTCTTGAGACGGCGGATGGTCGAGGTGAGGTGTGGCAGGCTTGAGATCCAGCTGTTGGGGTGAGTAC
TCCCTCTCAAAAGCGGGCATTACTTCTGCGCTAAGATTGTCAGTTTCCAAAAACGAGGAGGATTTGATAT
TCACCTGGCCCGATCTGGCCATACACTTGAGTGACAATGACATCCACTTTGCCTTTCTCTCCACAGGTGT
CCACTCCCAGGTCCAAGTTTGCCACCATGGAGTTTCAGACCCAGGTACTCATGTCCCTGCTGCTCTGCAT
GTCTGGTGCGGCCGCCAACAACGTGGTGTCCAACGAGAACGTGAACCTGAAGAACCCCAACCTGCGGAAC
GGCTGGGCCGGCAAAAATGTGGCCCTGCAGGATGAGCAGAGCGGCCTGGTGGCTGAGGATGGCGAGGAAG
TGAACACCAAAGAGGACCAGAACGAGCTGCTGCACAAGAGCGAGGAAACCGACTTCCAGACGCAGGGCCA
GGAAGTGAAAGAGATCGGCGGCAGCGAGAACGAGAAGAAGCAGAAGCAGATCAAGAAGGCCAACGAGGCC
AAAGAGAAGGCCCTGAAAGAGCAGAAAGAGGCCGAGGACGAAGTGAAGAAGATCGAAGAGGCCCTGGACA
AAGTGAAAAAGGCCAAGGCCGAAGCCGAGGAAGAAGCCGAGATCAAAAAGGTGGTGGAAAAGGCTAAGGG
CGTGGCCGACAAAGCCAAAGAAACCGCCATGAACAAGGCCAAAAAGAGCAAGGACGAGGCCGAAAAGATC
GCCGGCGTGAACACAAACAGCATGGCCTACCTGTACGCCGGCAACGCCGTGACCGCCGAGATTGAAGCCA
AAGCCGAGAAAGAGAAAGCCAAAAAGGCCGCCGAAATCGCCAAGCACGCCGTGGATGCCTACGAGCTGAA
GAAAGAAGCTGAGAAAGCCCAGGAAGAGGCTGAGGCCGCCAAGACCGAGATCGAGAAGCTGTCCAAGGTG
TACAAAGAGGGCAACGTGGCCGAGGCCGTGCAGTCTACAGCCGAGGCTGAGAAGTCTGCCTCTGGCGCCT
CCGCCAAAGTGAAAGAAGCCGCCCACAATGTGGCCAAGAAACTGATGGACGCCGTGCAGAAACTGGAAAA
GGTGTCCACCGAGCTGCCCAAGGACAACGAGCAGGCCGCCACCATCGACAACGTGAACGAGGTCGTGACA
GAGGCCGTGAAAGAAAAAGAAAAGGCCATGATCAGCGCCGAGGTGGCCAAAGCAGAGGCCGCTAATGCCG
AAGCCCAGCTGGCCAAGATCGAGGCCGAGAGAGCCAAATACGAAGCCAACAAGATTGCCGAAGAGTACAC
CGACAATGTGAAGGGCGAGGCCAAGAAGGCTGAGGAAAAAGCCAACGAAGCCAGCAGCAAGGCCACAGAG
GCCAGCAACAATGCCAAGGGCGCCAGCGGCGAGGAAAAGCAGACAAATCCCCAGGCTGCCAACGTGAAGG
CAAAGGCCGGCGAAGCCATCAAAGCCGCCAAAGAGGCTAAGAAAGCTAAGACCGAGGCCTATATCGCCCT
GTGCGTGACCAAGACCCTGGTGGCAAAAGAGAACGCAAAGAAAGCCGAGCAGGAAGCCAAGAACGCCAAG
GATAAGGCCACCAAGGCTGCTAAAGAGGCAGAAGAAGCTAAAAAGCAGGCCGAGAAGGCAGAGAAGATCA
CCGAGACAGTGAAGAATGAGGCCAAAACCGCCACCGATGAGGAAGCTAAGGCCAGCACCGGCAAGAAGGA
CGCTGAGATCAACGCCGGCTACGTGGACGAAGAGGTGTACGCCGTGAACATCGAGTTCGAGATCGCCAAA
GAAGCAGCCAAGACTGCCGCCCAGCACAAAGCCCTGGAAATCCTGGACAAGGCAGAAAAAAACGCCGAGA
TCGCTGCCGAGAACGCCGCTGCCAAAGCTCAGGAAGCTACTAAGAAGGCCGAAACTGCCAAGACAAAGGC
CACTGAAGCCGAAACCGCCGCAAAGAAGGCCCAGGACGCCAGCGAGAAGGCTAAAGCCATTGCCGCCGAC
GTGCTGGCCCAGAAGGCCTCTACAGAAGCCCAGAGCCTGAAACAGGAAGCAGAGAAGCTGGCCGAAAACA
TCAAGAAATCCAACGTGGCAGATGAGGAAAAGGCAAAAGCCGACGAGGCAGCCAAAGCTGCTAAGGACGC
CGCCGACCAGGCCTCTGCCAGCGCCAAGAAAGCAAACGACGCCAAGATTGCTGCCACCAACGCCCAGGTG
GTCGTGACCCTGCAGACCAAAAAAGCTGAGAGCGCCAAGGCTGAAGATGCCGCTAAAGAAGCCATGAAGG
CCCGGGACAAGGCCGCCTTTGAGCTGCTGAAGATTAAGAAACAGGATGTGCTGGAACAGGTGGACGTGTC
CCCCAGCGGCTCCGACAACCTGAATGATGTGGATGAACAGGTGGCCCTGGAAGTGGGCGAGCAGCAGAAT
GAAGCAGAGGACGCCGAGCCCCAGGAAGCTGAAGAGGGCGACGAGGAAGATGAAGAGGACACCGAAGAGG
AAGAGATCCAGGACGAGAGCGACCACACCGAGGAAAGCTCTGCCAAGCAGGCTGCCCAGCAGGAAAAACA
GCAGGGCGAAAAGGTGCTGAATGACGAAGAAGCCCACAATCTGCTGGCTCAGCAGCACAACAAGGATAAC
AACGCCGCCACTGAGGATGCCAAGCTGTTCCAGACCATCATCAAGGACTTCGACGACGACGATGACTTCA
AGAACCTGCAGAAAGACGTGAACGCCCTGTTCAAGATCAAAGGCGCGCCGTCGACCTCCATCACGGCCTA
TAAGAGTGAGGGGGAGTCAGCGGAGTTCTCCTTCCCACTCAACCTTGGAGAGGAAAGCCTGCAGGGAGAG
TTGAGATGGAAGGCAGAGAAGGCTCCTTCTTCCCAGTCCTGGATCACCTTCTCCCTAAAGAACCAAAAGG
TGTCTGTGCAGAAGTCTACTAGCAACCCCAAGTTCCAGCTGTCCGAAACGCTCCCACTCACCCTTCAGAT
ACCCCAGGTCTCCCTTCAGTTTGCTGGTTCTGGCAACCTGACCCTGACTCTGGACAGAGGGATACTGTAT
CAGGAAGTGAACCTGGTGGTGATGAAAGTGACTCAGCCCGACAGCAACACTTTGACCTGTGAGGTGATGG
GACCCACCTCACCCAAGATGAGACTGATCTTGAAGCAGGAGAATCAGGAGGCCAGGGTCTCCAGGCAGGA
GAAAGTGATTCAAGTGCAGGCCCCTGAAGCAGGGGTGTGGCAATGTCTACTGAGTGAAGGTGAAGAGGTC
AAGATGGACTCCAAGATCCAGGTTTTATCCAAAGGGTTGAATTCCGGATCACTGCATCATATTCTGGATG
CACAGAAAATGGTGTGGAATCATCGTTAAGTCTAGACACGTGATTAATTAAGGATCCCCCGACCTCGACC
TCTGGCTAATAAAGGAAATTTATTTTCATTGCAATAGTGTGTTGGAATTTTTTGTGTCTCTCACTCGGAA
GGACATATGGGAGGGCAAATCATTTGGTCGAGATCCCTCGGAGATCTCTAGCTAGAGGATCGATCCCCGC
CCCGGACGAACTAAACCTGACTACGACATCTCTGCCCCTTCTTCGCGGGGCAGTGCATGTAATCCCTTCA
GTTGGTTGGTACAACTTGCCAACTGGGCCCTGTTCCACATGTGACACGGGGGGGGACCAAACACAAAGGG
GTTCTCTGACTGTAGTTGACATCCTTATAAATGGATGTGCACATTTGCCAACACTGAGTGGCTTTCATCC
TGGAGCAGACTTTGCAGTCTGTGGACTGCAACACAACATTGCCTTTATGTGTAACTCTTGGCTGAAGCTC
TTACACCAATGCTGGGGGACATGTACCTCCCAGGGGCCCAGGAAGACTACGGGAGGCTACACCAACGTCA
ATCAGAGGGGCCTGTGTAGCTACCGATAAGCGGACCCTCAAGAGGGCATTAGCAATAGTGTTTATAAGGC
CCCCTTGTTAACCCTAAACGGGTAGCATATGCTTCCCGGGTAGTAGTATATACTATCCAGACTAACCCTA
ATTCAATAGCATATGTTACCCAACGGGAAGCATATGCTATCGAATTAGGGTTAGTAAAAGGGTCCTAAGG
AACAGCGATATCTCCCACCCCATGAGCTGTCACGGTTTTATTTACATGGGGTCAGGATTCCACGAGGGTA
GTGAACCATTTTAGTCACAAGGGCAGTGGCTGAAGATCAAGGAGCGGGCAGTGAACTCTCCTGAATCTTC
GCCTGCTTCTTCATTCTCCTTCGTTTAGCTAATAGAATAACTGCTGAGTTGTGAACAGTAAGGTGTATGT
GAGGTGCTCGAAAACAAGGTTTCAGGTGACGCCCCCAGAATAAAATTTGGACGGGGGGTTCAGTGGTGGC
ATTGTGCTATGACACCAATATAACCCTCACAAACCCCTTGGGCAATAAATACTAGTGTAGGAATGAAACA
TTCTGAATATCTTTAACAATAGAAATCCATGGGGTGGGGACAAGCCGTAAAGACTGGATGTCCATCTCAC
ACGAATTTATGGCTATGGGCAACACATAATCCTAGTGCAATATGATACTGGGGTTATTAAGATGTGTCCC
AGGCAGGGACCAAGACAGGTGAACCATGTTGTTACACTCTATTTGTAACAAGGGGAAAGAGAGTGGACGC
CGACAGCAGCGGACTCCACTGGTTGTCTCTAACACCCCCGAAAATTAAACGGGGCTCCACGCCAATGGGG
CCCATAAACAAAGACAAGTGGCCACTCTTTTTTTTGAAATTGTGGAGTGGGGGCACGCGTCAGCCCCCAC
ACGCCGCCCTGCGGTTTTGGACTGTAAAATAAGGGTGTAATAACTTGGCTGATTGTAACCCCGCTAACCA
CTGCGGTCAAACCACTTGCCCACAAAACCACTAATGGCACCCCGGGGAATACCTGCATAAGTAGGTGGGC
GGGCCAAGATAGGGGCGCGATTGCTGCGATCTGGAGGACAAATTACACACACTTGCGCCTGAGCGCCAAG
CACAGGGTTGTTGGTCCTCATATTCACGAGGTCGCTGAGAGCACGGTGGGCTAATGTTGCCATGGGTAGC
ATATACTACCCAAATATCTGGATAGCATATGCTATCCTAATCTATATCTGGGTAGCATAGGCTATCCTAA
TCTATATCTGGGTAGCATATGCTATCCTAATCTATATCTGGGTAGTATATGCTATCCTAATTTATATCTG
GGTAGCATAGGCTATCCTAATCTATATCTGGGTAGCATATGCTATCCTAATCTATATCTGGGTAGTATAT
GCTATCCTAATCTGTATCCGGGTAGCATATGCTATCCTAATAGAGATTAGGGTAGTATATGCTATCCTAA
TTTATATCTGGGTAGCATATACTACCCAAATATCTGGATAGCATATGCTATCCTAATCTATATCTGGGTA
GCATATGCTATCCTAATCTATATCTGGGTAGCATAGGCTATCCTAATCTATATCTGGGTAGCATATGCTA
TCCTAATCTATATCTGGGTAGTATATGCTATCCTAATTTATATCTGGGTAGCATAGGCTATCCTAATCTA
TATCTGGGTAGCATATGCTATCCTAATCTATATCTGGGTAGTATATGCTATCCTAATCTGTATCCGGGTA
GCATATGCTATCCTCATGATAAGCTGTCAAACATGAGAATTTTCTTGAAGACGAAAGGGCCTCGTGATAC
GCCTATTTTTATAGGTTAATGTCATGATAATAATGGTTTCTTAGACGTCAGGTGGCACTTTTCGGGGAAA
TGTGCGCGGAACCCCTATTTGTTTATTTTTCTAAATACATTCAAATATGTATCCGCTCATGAGACAATAA
CCCTGATAAATGCTTCAATAATATTGAAAAAGGAAGAGTATGAGTATTCAACATTTCCGTGTCGCCCTTA
TTCCCTTTTTTGCGGCATTTTGCCTTCCTGTTTTTGCTCACCCAGAAACGCTGGTGAAAGTAAAAGATGC
TGAAGATCAGTTGGGTGCACGAGTGGGTTACATCGAACTGGATCTCAACAGCGGTAAGATCCTTGAGAGT
TTTCGCCCCGAAGAACGTTTTCCAATGATGAGCACTTTTAAAGTTCTGCTATGTGGCGCGGTATTATCCC
GTGTTGACGCCGGGCAAGAGCAACTCGGTCGCCGCATACACTATTCTCAGAATGACTTGGTTGAGTACTC
ACCAGTCACAGAAAAGCATCTTACGGATGGCATGACAGTAAGAGAATTATGCAGTGCTGCCATAACCATG
AGTGATAACACTGCGGCCAACTTACTTCTGACAACGATCGGAGGACCGAAGGAGCTAACCGCTTTTTTGC
ACAACATGGGGGATCATGTAACTCGCCTTGATCGTTGGGAACCGGAGCTGAATGAAGCCATACCAAACGA
CGAGCGTGACACCACGATGCCTGCAGCAATGGCAACAACGTTGCGCAAACTATTAACTGGCGAACTACTT
ACTCTAGCTTCCCGGCAACAATTAATAGACTGGATGGAGGCGGATAAAGTTGCAGGACCACTTCTGCGCT
CGGCCCTTCCGGCTGGCTGGTTTATTGCTGATAAATCTGGAGCCGGTGAGCGTGGGTCTCGCGGTATCAT
TGCAGCACTGGGGCCAGATGGTAAGCCCTCCCGTATCGTAGTTATCTACACGACGGGGAGTCAGGCAACT
ATGGATGAACGAAATAGACAGATCGCTGAGATAGGTGCCTCACTGATTAAGCATTGGTAACTGTCAGACC
AAGTTTACTCATATATACTTTAGATTGATTTAAAACTTCATTTTTAATTTAAAAGGATCTAGGTGAAGAT
CCTTTTTGATAATCTCATGACCAAAATCCCTTAACGTGAGTTTTCGTTCCACTGAGCGTCAGACCCCGTA
GAAAAGATCAAAGGATCTTCTTGAGATCCTTTTTTTCTGCGCGTAATCTGCTGCTTGCAAACAAAAAAAC
CACCGCTACCAGCGGTGGTTTGTTTGCCGGATCAAGAGCTACCAACTCTTTTTCCGAAGGTAACTGGCTT
CAGCAGAGCGCAGATACCAAATACTGTTCTTCTAGTGTAGCCGTAGTTAGGCCACCACTTCAAGAACTCT
GTAGCACCGCCTACATACCTCGCTCTGCTAATCCTGTTACCAGTGGCTGCTGCCAGTGGCGATAAGTCGT
GTCTTACCGGGTTGGACTCAAGACGATAGTTACCGGATAAGGCGCAGCGGTCGGGCTGAACGGGGGGTTC
GTGCACACAGCCCAGCTTGGAGCGAACGACCTACACCGAACTGAGATACCTACAGCGTGAGCTATGAGAA
AGCGCCACGCTTCCCGAAGGGAGAAAGGCGGACAGGTATCCGGTAAGCGGCAGGGTCGGAACAGGAGAGC
GCACGAGGGAGCTTCCAGGGGGAAACGCCTGGTATCTTTATAGTCCTGTCGGGTTTCGCCACCTCTGACT
TGAGCGTCGATTTTTGTGATGCTCGTCAGGGGGGCGGAGCCTATGGAAAAACGCCAGCAACGCGGCCTTT
TTACGGTTCCTGGCCTTTTGCTGGCCTTTTGCTCACATGTTCTTTCCTGCGTTATCCCCTGATTCTGTGG
ATAACCGTATTACCGCCTTTGAGTGAGCTGATACCGCTCGCCGCAGCCGAACGACCGAGCGCAGCGAGTC
AGTGAGCGAGGAAGCGGAAGAGCGCCCAATACGCAAACCGCCTCTCCCCGCGCGTTGGCCGATTCATTAA
TGCAGCTGGCACGACAGGTTTCCCGACTGGAAAGCGGGCAGTGAGCGCAACGCAATTAATGTGAGTTAGC
TCACTCATTAGGCACCCCAGGCTTTACACTTTATGCTTCCGGCTCGTATGTTGTGTGGAATTGTGAGCGG
ATAACAATTTCACACAGGAAACAGCTATGACCATGATTACGCCAAGCTCTAGCTAGAGGTCGACCAATTC
TCATGTTTGACAGCTTATCATCGCAGATCCGGGCAACGTTGTTGCCATTGCTGCAGGCGCAGAACTGGTA
GGTATGGA
Features (pLannotate 1.2.2; 18 found; start..end, strand, type, name):
    154..533     +  enhancer       CMV enhancer: human cytomegalovirus immediate early enhancer
    535..734     +  promoter       CMV promoter: human cytomegalovirus (CMV) immediate early promoter
    802..840     +  misc_feature   Ad SA (fragment): adenovirus major late transcript splice acceptor (Friedrich and Soriano, 1991)
    873..1082    -  CDS            PTP (fragment): TERM_ADE02 - Experimental evidence at protein level: Swiss-Prot protein existence level 1. Protein covalently bound to the viral DNA that acts as a primer for viral genomic replication by DNA strand displacement. Assembles on the viral origin of replication in an initiation complex with viral polymerase, DBP, host NFIA and host POU2F1/OCT1. During initiation, the polymerase covalently couples the first dCTP with Ser- 580 of pTP. The terminal protein stimulates the template activity over 20 fold compared to protein-free templates. Neo-synthesized viral genomes are linked to two preterminal prot
   1113..1202    +  intron         chimeric intron (fragment): chimera between introns from adenovirus and immunoglobulin heavy chain genes
   1221..1267    +  CDS            IgH signal sequence (fragment): signal sequence from the mouse immunoglobulin heavy chain variable region
   3822..4382    +  CDS            Cd4 (fragment): CD4_RAT - Experimental evidence at protein level: Swiss-Prot protein existence level 1. Integral membrane glycoprotein that plays an essential role in the immune response and serves multiple functions in responses against both external and internal offenses. In T-cells, functions primarily as a coreceptor for MHC class II molecule:peptide complex. The antigens presented by class II peptides are derived from extracellular proteins while class I peptides are derived from cytosolic proteins. Interacts simultaneously with the T-cell receptor (TCR) and the MHC class II presented by antigen presenti
   4488..4543    +  polyA_signal   β-globin poly(A) signal: rabbit β-globin polyadenylation signal (Gil and Proudfoot, 1987)
   5057..6738    -  rep_origin     oriP (fragment): Epstein-Barr virus oriP replication origin (Yates et al., 2000)
   6865..6969    +  promoter       AmpR promoter: bla
   6970..7830    +  CDS            AmpR: β-lactamase; bla; confers resistance to ampicillin, carbenicillin, and related antibiotics
   8001..8589    +  rep_origin     ori: high-copy-number ColE1/pMB1/pBR322/pUC origin of replication
   8772..8864    +  CDS            lacI (fragment): lac repressor; lacI; The lac repressor binds to the lac operator to inhibit transcription in E. coli. This inhibition can be relieved by adding lactose or isopropyl-β-D-thiogalactopyranoside (IPTG).
   8877..8898    +  protein_bind   CAP binding site: CAP binding activates transcription in the presence of cAMP. E. coli catabolite activator protein
   8913..8943    +  promoter       lac promoter: promoter for the E. coli lac operon
   8951..8967    +  protein_bind   lac operator: The lac repressor binds to the lac operator to inhibit transcription in E. coli. This inhibition can be relieved by adding lactose or isopropyl-β-D-thiogalactopyranoside (IPTG). lac repressor encoded by lacI
   9037..9053    +  promoter       tet promoter (fragment): E. coli promoter for tetracycline efflux protein gene
   9063..9088    -  CDS            bla(M) (fragment): β-lactamase lacking the signal sequence; bla(M); allows cytosolic expression of β-lactamase
