[The description below was written by a language model from this plasmid's Addgene catalogue record and pLannotate feature annotations shown in this document.]
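Description:
MSP3.1-bio is a mammalian expression plasmid built on the pTT3 backbone for secreted production of the full-length ectodomain of Plasmodium vivax merozoite surface protein MSP3.1 (also called MSP3gamma, PVX_097670). In bacteria it is maintained as a high-copy plasmid through a ColE1/pUC-type origin and selected with ampicillin via the β-lactamase gene. The backbone also carries an Epstein-Barr virus oriP fragment, which supports episomal retention in cells supplying EBNA1. Short lac and tet-derived fragments near the end of the sequence appear to be cloning-vector remnants.

Expression is driven by the CMV immediate early enhancer and promoter, followed by adenovirus-derived leader and splice elements and a chimeric intron fragment that typically boost transcript processing and translation. The short terminal-protein hit on the opposite strand is most likely just part of this adenoviral leader region. A mouse immunoglobulin heavy chain signal sequence fragment is annotated at the start of the open reading frame and would direct the product into the secretory pathway. The MSP3.1 insert, cloned between retained NotI and AscI sites, is not itself annotated but corresponds to the gap between the signal sequence and the tag. All N-X-S/T sequons have been changed to N-X-A to prevent N-linked glycosylation in mammalian cells. The ectodomain is fused at its C terminus to rat Cd4 domains 3 and 4 and an enzymatic biotinylation sequence, and the transcript ends at a rabbit β-globin polyadenylation signal.

The construct belongs to a library of recombinant P. vivax merozoite proteins. The biotinylation tag allows capture on streptavidin surfaces, consistent with the library's use in finding vaccine candidates and protein-protein interactions.
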