Addgene plasmid #68506: MSP3.1-bio
Purpose: Expresses full-length P. vivax MSP3.1 (MSP3gamma) ectodomain in mammalian cells. C-terminal rat Cd4d3+4 tag, biotinylation sequence
Depositing lab: Julian Rayner & Gavin Wright. Depositing organization: Wellcome Sanger Institute. Publication: A Library of Plasmodium vivax Recombinant Merozoite Proteins Reveals New Vaccine Candidates and Protein-Protein Interactions. Hostetler JB, Sharma S, Bartholdson SJ, Wright GJ, Fairhurst RM, Rayner JC. PLoS Negl Trop Dis. 2015 Dec 23;9(12):e0004264. doi: 10.1371/journal.pntd.0004264. eCollection 2015 Dec. PubMed 26701602.
Backbone
  Vector backbone: pTT3
  Backbone manufacturer: Yves Durocher, NRC
  Backbone size w/o insert (bp): 6654
  Vector type: Mammalian Expression
Growth in bacteria
  Bacterial resistance: Ampicillin, 100 μg/mL
  Growth temperature: 37°C
  Growth strain: DH5alpha
  Copy number: High Copy
Gene/Insert
  Gene/Insert name: MSP3.1 (alt names: MSP3gamma; PVX_097670)
  Mutation: All NXT/S sites mutated to NXA, where X is any amino acid except Proline
  Promoter: CMV
  Tag / fusion protein: rat CD4 d3+4, enzymatic biotinylation sequence (C terminal on backbone)
  Cloning method: Restriction Enzyme; 5′ cloning site NotI (not destroyed); 3′ cloning site AscI (not destroyed)
  Sequencing primers: 5′ pMT2-F; 3′ rb_glob_PA_term-R
Terms and licenses: Academic/Nonprofit Terms; Industry Terms: Not Available to Industry
How to cite: MSP3.1-bio was a gift from Julian Rayner & Gavin Wright (Addgene plasmid # 68506 ; http://n2t.net/addgene:68506 ; RRID:Addgene_68506)
