>Addgene plasmid #68506 | MSP3.1-bio | depositor partial sequence | sequence record 120607 | MSP3.1 from Not1 to Asc1 restriction sites
GCGGCCGCCAACAACGTGGTGTCCAACGAGAACGTGAACCTGAAGAACCCCAACCTGCGGAACGGCTGGG
CCGGCAAAAATGTGGCCCTGCAGGATGAGCAGAGCGGCCTGGTGGCTGAGGATGGCGAGGAAGTGAACAC
CAAAGAGGACCAGAACGAGCTGCTGCACAAGAGCGAGGAAACCGACTTCCAGACGCAGGGCCAGGAAGTG
AAAGAGATCGGCGGCAGCGAGAACGAGAAGAAGCAGAAGCAGATCAAGAAGGCCAACGAGGCCAAAGAGA
AGGCCCTGAAAGAGCAGAAAGAGGCCGAGGACGAAGTGAAGAAGATCGAAGAGGCCCTGGACAAAGTGAA
AAAGGCCAAGGCCGAAGCCGAGGAAGAAGCCGAGATCAAAAAGGTGGTGGAAAAGGCTAAGGGCGTGGCC
GACAAAGCCAAAGAAACCGCCATGAACAAGGCCAAAAAGAGCAAGGACGAGGCCGAAAAGATCGCCGGCG
TGAACACAAACAGCATGGCCTACCTGTACGCCGGCAACGCCGTGACCGCCGAGATTGAAGCCAAAGCCGA
GAAAGAGAAAGCCAAAAAGGCCGCCGAAATCGCCAAGCACGCCGTGGATGCCTACGAGCTGAAGAAAGAA
GCTGAGAAAGCCCAGGAAGAGGCTGAGGCCGCCAAGACCGAGATCGAGAAGCTGTCCAAGGTGTACAAAG
AGGGCAACGTGGCCGAGGCCGTGCAGTCTACAGCCGAGGCTGAGAAGTCTGCCTCTGGCGCCTCCGCCAA
AGTGAAAGAAGCCGCCCACAATGTGGCCAAGAAACTGATGGACGCCGTGCAGAAACTGGAAAAGGTGTCC
ACCGAGCTGCCCAAGGACAACGAGCAGGCCGCCACCATCGACAACGTGAACGAGGTCGTGACAGAGGCCG
TGAAAGAAAAAGAAAAGGCCATGATCAGCGCCGAGGTGGCCAAAGCAGAGGCCGCTAATGCCGAAGCCCA
GCTGGCCAAGATCGAGGCCGAGAGAGCCAAATACGAAGCCAACAAGATTGCCGAAGAGTACACCGACAAT
GTGAAGGGCGAGGCCAAGAAGGCTGAGGAAAAAGCCAACGAAGCCAGCAGCAAGGCCACAGAGGCCAGCA
ACAATGCCAAGGGCGCCAGCGGCGAGGAAAAGCAGACAAATCCCCAGGCTGCCAACGTGAAGGCAAAGGC
CGGCGAAGCCATCAAAGCCGCCAAAGAGGCTAAGAAAGCTAAGACCGAGGCCTATATCGCCCTGTGCGTG
ACCAAGACCCTGGTGGCAAAAGAGAACGCAAAGAAAGCCGAGCAGGAAGCCAAGAACGCCAAGGATAAGG
CCACCAAGGCTGCTAAAGAGGCAGAAGAAGCTAAAAAGCAGGCCGAGAAGGCAGAGAAGATCACCGAGAC
AGTGAAGAATGAGGCCAAAACCGCCACCGATGAGGAAGCTAAGGCCAGCACCGGCAAGAAGGACGCTGAG
ATCAACGCCGGCTACGTGGACGAAGAGGTGTACGCCGTGAACATCGAGTTCGAGATCGCCAAAGAAGCAG
CCAAGACTGCCGCCCAGCACAAAGCCCTGGAAATCCTGGACAAGGCAGAAAAAAACGCCGAGATCGCTGC
CGAGAACGCCGCTGCCAAAGCTCAGGAAGCTACTAAGAAGGCCGAAACTGCCAAGACAAAGGCCACTGAA
GCCGAAACCGCCGCAAAGAAGGCCCAGGACGCCAGCGAGAAGGCTAAAGCCATTGCCGCCGACGTGCTGG
CCCAGAAGGCCTCTACAGAAGCCCAGAGCCTGAAACAGGAAGCAGAGAAGCTGGCCGAAAACATCAAGAA
ATCCAACGTGGCAGATGAGGAAAAGGCAAAAGCCGACGAGGCAGCCAAAGCTGCTAAGGACGCCGCCGAC
CAGGCCTCTGCCAGCGCCAAGAAAGCAAACGACGCCAAGATTGCTGCCACCAACGCCCAGGTGGTCGTGA
CCCTGCAGACCAAAAAAGCTGAGAGCGCCAAGGCTGAAGATGCCGCTAAAGAAGCCATGAAGGCCCGGGA
CAAGGCCGCCTTTGAGCTGCTGAAGATTAAGAAACAGGATGTGCTGGAACAGGTGGACGTGTCCCCCAGC
GGCTCCGACAACCTGAATGATGTGGATGAACAGGTGGCCCTGGAAGTGGGCGAGCAGCAGAATGAAGCAG
AGGACGCCGAGCCCCAGGAAGCTGAAGAGGGCGACGAGGAAGATGAAGAGGACACCGAAGAGGAAGAGAT
CCAGGACGAGAGCGACCACACCGAGGAAAGCTCTGCCAAGCAGGCTGCCCAGCAGGAAAAACAGCAGGGC
GAAAAGGTGCTGAATGACGAAGAAGCCCACAATCTGCTGGCTCAGCAGCACAACAAGGATAACAACGCCG
CCACTGAGGATGCCAAGCTGTTCCAGACCATCATCAAGGACTTCGACGACGACGATGACTTCAAGAACCT
GCAGAAAGACGTGAACGCCCTGTTCAAGATCAAAGGCGCGCC
