>Addgene plasmid #68506 | MSP3.1-bio | addgene partial sequence | sequence record 124187 | pMT2-F 5'-TTGCCTTTCTCTCCACAGGT-3'
TGGAGTTTCAGACCCAGGTACTCATGTCCCTGCTGCTCTGCATGTCTGGTGCGGCCGCCAACAACGTGGT
GTCCAACGAGAACGTGAACCTGAAGAACCCCAACCTGCGGAACGGCTGGGCCGGCAAAAATGTGGCCCTG
CAGGATGAGCAGAGCGGCCTGGTGGCTGAGGATGGCGAGGAAGTGAACACCAAAGAGGACCAGAACGAGC
TGCTGCACAAGAGCGAGGAAACCGACTTCCAGACGCAGGGCCAGGAAGTGAAAGAGATCGGCGGCAGCGA
GAACGAGAAGAAGCAGAAGCAGATCAAGAAGGCCAACGAGGCCAAAGAGAAGGCCCTGAAAGAGCAGAAA
GAGGCCGAGGACGAAGTGAAGAAGATCGAAGAGGCCCTGGACAAAGTGAAAAAGGCCAAGGCCGAAGCCG
AGGAAGAAGCCGAGATCAAAAAGGTGGTGGAAAAGGCTAAGGGCGTGGCCGACAAAGCCAAAGAAACCGC
CATGAACAAGGCCAAAAAGAGCAAGGACGAGGCCGAAAAGATCGCCGGCGTGAACACAAACAGCATGGCC
TACCTGTACGCCGGCAACGCCGTGACCGCCGAGATTGAAGCCAAAGCCGAGAAAGAGAAAGCCAAAAAGG
CCGCCGAAATCGCCAAGCACGCCGTGGATGCCTACGAGCTGAAGAAAGAAGCTGAGAAAGCCCAGGAAGA
GGCTGAGGCCGCCAAGACCGAGATCGAGAAGCTGTCCAAGGTGTACAAAGAGGGCAACGTGGCCGAGGCC
GTGCAGTCTACAGCCGAGGCTGAGAAGTCTGCCTCTGGCGCCTCCGCCAAAGTGAAAGAAGCCGCCCACA
ATGTGGCCAAGAAACTGATGGACGCCGTGCAGAAACTGGAAAAGGTGTCCACCGAGCTGCCCAAGGACAA
CGAGCAGGCCGCCACCATCGACAACGTGAACGAGGTCGTGACAGAGGCCGTGAAAGAAAAAGAAAAGGCC
ATGATCAGCGCCGAGGTGGCCAAAGCAGAGGCCGCTAATGCCGAAGCCCAGCTGGCCAAGATCGAGGCCG
A
