>Addgene plasmid #68506 | MSP3.1-bio | addgene partial sequence | sequence record 124188 | rb_glob_PA_term-R 5'-CCCATATGTCCTTCCGAGTG-3'
CACACTATTGCAATGAAAATAAATTTCCTTTATTAGCCAGAGGTCGAGGTCGGGGGATCCTTAATTAATC
ACGTGTCTAGACTTAACGATGATTCCACACCATTTTCTGTGCATCCAGAATATGATGCAGTGATCCGGAA
TTCAACCCTTTGGATAAAACCTGGATCTTGGAGTCCATCTTGACCTCTTCACCTTCACTCAGTAGACATT
GCCACACCCCTGCTTCAGGGGCCTGCACTTGAATCACTTTCTCCTGCCTGGAGACCCTGGCCTCCTGATT
CTCCTGCTTCAAGATCAGTCTCATCTTGGGTGAGGTGGGTCCCATCACCTCACAGGTCAAAGTGTTGCTG
TCGGGCTGAGTCACTTTCATCACCACCAGGTTCACTTCCTGATACAGTATCCCTCTGTCCAGAGTCAGGG
TCAGGTTGCCAGAACCAGCAAACTGAAGGGAGACCTGGGGTATCTGAAGGGTGAGTGGGAGCGTTTCGGA
CAGCTGGAACTTGGGGTTGCTAGTAGACTTCTGCACAGACACCTTTTGGTTCTTTAGGGAGAAGGTGATC
CAGGACTGGGAAGAAGGAGCCTTCTCTGCCTTCCATCTCAACTCTCCCTGCAGGCTTTCCTCTCCAAGGT
TGAGTGGGAAGGAGAACTCCGCTGACTCCCCCTCACTCTTATAGGCCGTGATGGAGGTCGACGGCGCGCC
TTTGATCTTGAACAGGGCGTTCACGTCTTTCTGCAGGTTCTTGAAGTCATCGTCGTCGTCGAAGTCCTTG
ATGATGGTCTGGAACAGCTTGGCATCCTCAGTGGCGGCGTTGTTATCCTTGTTGTGCTGCTGAGCCAGCA
GATTGTGGGCTTCTTCGTCATTCAGCACCTTTTCGCCCTGCTGTTTTTCCTGCTGGGCAGCCTGCTTGGC
AGAGCTTTCCTCGGTGTGGTCGCTCTCGTCCTGGATCTCTTCCTCTTCGGTGTCCTCTTCATCTTCCTCG
TCGCCCTCTTCAGCTTCCTGGGGCTCGGCGTCCTCTGCTTCATTCTGCTGCTCGCCCACTTCCAGGGCCA
CCTGTTCATCCACATCATTCAGGTTGTCGGAGCCGCTGGGGGACACGTCCACCTGTTCCAGCACATCCTG
TTTCTTAATCTTCAGCAGCTCAAAGGCGGGC
